Addgene plasmid #55036: mCherry-EB1-C-18
Purpose: Localization: MT End Binding Protein, Excitation: 587, Emission: 610
Depositing lab: Michael Davidson. Depositing organization: Florida State University, Tallahassee.
Backbone
  Vector backbone: mCherry-C1
  Backbone size w/o insert (bp): 4750
  Vector type: Mammalian Expression
  Selectable markers: Neomycin (select with G418)
Growth in bacteria
  Bacterial resistance: Kanamycin, 50 μg/mL
  Growth temperature: 37°C
  Growth strain: DH5alpha
  Copy number: High Copy
Gene/Insert
  Gene/Insert name: EB1 (alt name: NM_012325.2)
  Species: H. sapiens (human)
  Entrez Gene: MAPRE1 (a.k.a. EB1)
  Promoter: CMV
  Tag / fusion protein: mCherry (N terminal on backbone)
  Cloning method: Unknown
  Sequencing primers: 5′ CMV-F; 3′ SV40pA-R
Terms and licenses: Academic/Nonprofit Terms; Industry Terms: Not Available to Industry
Depositor comments: . Excitation = 587; Emission = 610
How to cite: mCherry-EB1-C-18 was a gift from Michael Davidson (Addgene plasmid # 55036 ; http://n2t.net/addgene:55036 ; RRID:Addgene_55036)
