[The description below was written by a language model from this plasmid's Addgene catalogue record.]
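Description:
mCherry-EB1-C-18 is a mammalian expression plasmid built on the mCherry-C1 backbone (about 4.75 kb without the insert), designed to produce a red fluorescent fusion of the human microtubule end-binding protein EB1 (gene MAPRE1). It is maintained in E. coli as a high-copy plasmid under kanamycin selection, and it carries a neomycin resistance marker that allows G418 selection of transfected mammalian cells. The record does not include a feature table, so the origin of replication and other backbone details are not explicitly listed, and the cloning method used to insert EB1 is recorded as unknown.

Expression is driven by the CMV promoter, a strong constitutive promoter in most mammalian cell lines. mCherry is supplied by the backbone and sits at the N terminus of the fusion, with the EB1 coding sequence placed downstream of it. The listed 3′ sequencing primer implies an SV40 polyadenylation signal after the insert. The "C-18" in the name probably refers to this C-type vector arrangement and to a linker length between the two proteins, although the record does not define it.

The stated purpose is localization. EB1 associates with the growing plus ends of microtubules, so the fusion serves as a fluorescent marker for microtubule ends in transfected cells, typically for live-cell imaging of microtubule dynamics. The mCherry reporter is recorded with an excitation maximum of 587 nm and an emission maximum of 610 nm, which makes it suitable for combination with green or other spectrally separated fluorescent probes.
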