>Addgene plasmid #55036 | mCherry-EB1-C-18 | depositor partial sequence | sequence record 85420 | insert sequence
ACGTCAGATCCGCTAGCGCTACCGGTCGCCACCATGGTGAGCAAGGGCGAGGAGGATAACATGGCCATCA
TCAAGGAGTTCATGCGCTTCAAGGTGCACATGGAGGGCTCCGTGAACGGCCACGAGTTCGAGATCGAGGG
CGAGGGCGAGGGCCGCCCCTACGAGGGCACCCAGACCGCCAAGCTGAAGGTGACCAAGGGTGGCCCCCTG
CCCTTCGCCTGGGACATCCTGTCCCCTCAGTTCATGTACGGCTCCAAGGCCTACGTGAAGCACCCCGCCG
ACATCCCCGACTACTTGAAGCTGTCCTTCCCCGAGGGCTTCAAGTGGGAGCGCGTGATGAACTTCGAGGA
CGGCGGCGTGGTGACCGTGACCCAGGACTCCTCCCTGCAGGACGGCGAGTTCATCTACAAGGTGAAGCTG
CGCGGCACCAACTTCCCCTCCGACGGCCCCGTAATGCAGAAGAAGACCATGGGCTGGGAGGCCTCCTCCG
AGCGGATGTACCCCGAGGACGGCGCCCTGAAGGGCGAGATCAAGCAGAGGCTGAAGCTGAAGGACGGCGG
CCACTACGACGCTGAGGTCAAGACCACCTACAAGGCCAAGAAGCCCGTGCAGCTGCCCGGCGCCTACAAC
GTCAACATCAAGTTGGACATCACCTCCCACAACGAGGACTACACCATCGTGGAACAGTACGAACGCGCCG
AGGGCCGCCACTCCACCGGCGGCATGGACGAGCTGTACAAGTCCGGACTCAGATCTGGCAGCGGTGGAGG
CAGCGCATCCGGCGGAAGCGGAAGC
[387 nt withheld, positions 796-1182]
CAAGGTCAAGAAACTGCAGTGGCTCCTTCCCTTGTTGCTCCAGCTCTGAATAAACCGAAGAAACCTCTCA
CTTCTAGCAGTGCAGCTCCCCAGAGGCCCATCTCAACACAGAGAACCGCTGCGGCTCCTAAGGCTGGCCC
TGGTGTGGTGCGAAAGAACCCTGGTGTGGGCAACGGAGACGACGAGGCAGCTGAGTTGATGCAGCAGGTC
AACGTATTGAAACTTACTGTTGAAGACTTGGAGAAAGAGAGGGATTTCTACTTCGGAAAGCTACGGAACA
TTGAATTGATTTGCCAGGAGAACGAGGGGGAAAACGACCCTGTATTGCAGAGGATTGTAGACATTCTGTA
TGCCACAGATGAAGGCTTTGTGATACCTGATGAAGGGGGCCCACAGGAGGAGCAAGAAGAGTATTAAGGA
TCCACCGGATCTAGATAACTGATCATAATCAGCCATACCACATTT
