>Addgene plasmid #55036 | mCherry-EB1-C-18 | addgene partial sequence | sequence record 98590 | mCherry-F 5'-ccccgtaatgcagaagaaga-3'
CCCCGAGGACGGCGCCCTGAAGGGCGAGATCAAGCAGAGGCTGAAGCTGAAGGACGGCGGCCACTACGAC
GCTGAGGTCAAGACCACCTACAAGGCCAAGAAGCCCGTGCAGCTGCCCGGCGCCTACAACGTCAACATCA
AGTTGGACATCACCTCCCACAACGAGGACTACACCATCGTGGAACAGTACGAACGCGCCGAGGGCCGCCA
CTCCACCGGCGGCATGGACGAGCTGTACAAGTCCGGACTCAGATCTGGCAGCGGTGGAGGCAGCGCATCC
GGCGGAAGCGGAAGC
[387 nt withheld, positions 296-682]
CAAGGTCAAGAAACTGCAGTGGCTCCTTCCCTTGTTGCTCCAGCTCTGAATAAACCGAAGAAACCTCTCA
CTTCTAGCAGTGCAGCTCCCCAGAGGCCCATCTCAACACAGAGAACCGCTGCGGCTCCTAAGGCTGGCCC
TGGTGTGGTGCG
